>Addgene plasmid #208267 | pLRD15 | addgene full sequence | sequence record 409625 | Addgene NGS Result
CGCGCACATTTCCCCGAAAAGTGCCACCTGACGTCTAAGAAACCATTATTATCATGACATTAACCTATAA
AAATAGGCGTATCACGAGGCAGAATTTCAGATAAAAAAAATCCTTAGCTTTCGCTAAGGATGATTTCTGG
AATTCGCGGCCGCTTCTAGAGCGCGAAGACTTAATCAAATCCGTAGCAGTGCACAAGCAAGTGAAATCTA
ATACGACTCACTATAGGGGAATTGTGAGCGGATAACAATTCCCCTCTACGTTTTCAAGGTGGTAGACTGT
CGCCGGATGTGTATCCGACCTGACGATGGCCCAAAAGGGCCGAAACAGTCCTCTACAAATAATTTTGTTT
AAGAGAATACCCCGCTAAGAAGGTAATTATGTCCATGCAAAGTTTAGATAAGAATTTTCGACATTTATCT
CGTAAAGAAAAGTTACAACAATTGGTTGATAAGCAATGGTTATCAGAAGAACAATTCGACATTTTACTGA
ATCATCCATTAATCGATGAAGAAGTAGCCAATAGTTTAATTGAAAATGTCATCGCGCAAGGTGCATTACC
CGTTGGATTATTACCGAATATCATTGTGGACGATAAGGCATATGTTGTACCTATGATGGTGGAAGAGCCT
TCAGTTGTCGCTGCAGCTAGTTATGGTGCAAAGCTAGTGAATCAGACTGGCGGATTTAAAACGGTATCTT
CTGAACGTATTATGATAGGTCAAATCGTCTTTGATGGCGTTGACGATACTGAAAAATTATCAGCAGACAT
TAAAGCTTTAGAAAAGCAAATTCATAAAATTGCGGATGAGGCATATCCTTCTATTAAAGCGCGTGGTGGT
GGTTACCAACGTATAGCGATTGATACATTTCCTGAGCAACAGTTACTATCTTTAAAAGTATTTGTTGATA
CGAAAGATGCTATGGGCGCTAATATGCTTAATACGATTTTAGAGGCCATAACTGCATTTTTAAAAAATGA
ATTTCCGCAAAGCGACATTTTAATGAGTATTTTATCCAATCATGCAACAGCGTCCGTTGTTAAAGTTCAA
GGCGAAATTGATGTTAAAGATTTAGCAAGGGGCGAGAGAACTGGAGAAGAGGTTGCCAAACGAATGGAAC
GTGCTTCTGTATTGGCCCAAGTAGATATTCATCGTGCAGCAACACATAATAAAGGTGTTATGAATGGCAT
ACATGCTGTTGTTTTAGCAACAGGAAATGATACGCGTGGTGCAGAAGCAAGTGCGCATGCATACGCGAGT
CGTGACGGACAGTATCGTGGTATTGCTACATGGCGTTACGATCAAGATCGTCAACGATTGATTGGTACAA
TTGAAGTGCCTATGACATTGGCAATCGTTGGCGGTGGTACAAAAGTATTACCAATTGCTAAAGCTTCATT
AGAGCTACTAAATGTAGAGTCAGCACAAGAATTAGGTCATGTAGTTGCTGCCGTTGGTTTAGCGCAAAAC
TTTGCAGCATGTCGCGCGCTTGTGTCAGAAGGTATTCAACAAGGTCATATGAGTTTACAATATAAATCAT
TAGCTATCGTTGTAGGGGCAAAAGGTGATGAAATTGCTAAAGTAGCTGAAGCTTTGAAAAAAGAACCCCG
TGCAAATACACAAGCAGCGGAACATATTTTACAAGAAATTAGACAACAATAATAACGGATGTAAACAGAG
AAACGTCTAACTAAAAAGGCCTCCCAAATCGGGGGGCCTTTTTTATTGATAACAAAAGCCTAATACACCT
GTTCGTGACGATGAGACCTAGCCGCAATACACAGTGTGCTAATACGACTCACTATAGGGGAATTGTGAGC
GGATAACAATTCCCCTCTAAACGCCAGCCACTAAAGCGGTCAACGCATGTGCTTTGCGTTCTGATGAGAC
AGTGATGTCGAAACCGCCTCTACAAATAATTTTGTTTAAGAGATTATTGATTAATTTTAAGGAGGATTTA
TATGCTGGAAGTTCCGGCACAGCCAACGCCAGCGCCTCGTGAAGCAGAAGCGGCAGCCTTATTGGCAGCG
ACCGTTGCTGATCCTTGGGGCTTAGTCGCACCTAGTGTGTACGACACAGCTCGTCTGGTAAGCCTTGCCC
CGTGGCTGGATGGACACCGTGAACGCCTGGGTTACCTCGTGAAAGAACAGAATCAGGATGGCTCATGGGG
CGCTCCGGACGGCTATGGTCTGGTCCCTACCTTGTCGGCCGTTGAAGCCCTGCTGACGGAATTAGCGCGC
ACCGATAGTGGAGCGCCGCATCCTCCACACGATGATCTGGCTGCGGCCTGCGCGGGCGGACTTGGTGCGT
TACAGGATGGCCTCTTGGCTGGGCCGGTTCCTGATACTATCGGCGTTGAGTTTGTTGCGCCTTCATTACT
GGCGGATATCAACACGCGTCTGGCCGCACTGACAGAACAAGCCCCTGGCAAACTGGGCGCATGGTCCGGT
ACAACCCTGACGTCACCAGCTCCGGATCTGGATGGCGCACTTCTGGCCGGCGTTCGTGAGATGACTGAGC
AGGCGCCACTGCCAGAGAAACTGTGGCATACCTTGGAAGCCATCACCCGCGATGGTACCCGTGGGGCACG
CCCCCATGAAGGTGCACCGCCACACAATGGGTCTGTTGGTTGTAGTCCAGCAGCTACCGCTGCATGGCTT
GGTGCGTCGCCTGATCCTGCAGCGCCAGGTGTAGCATACCTGCGTGATGTTCAGGCTCGCTTTGGCGGCC
CGGTGCCGTCCATTACGCCGATCGTGTACTTTGAGCAGGCATGGGTGCTGAATAGTTTAGCCGCATCGGG
ACTGCGCTATGAAGCGCCTGCAGCATTACTGGACAGTCTGGAAGCCGGCTTGACTGATGAAGGCATCGCG
GCAGCACCGGGCCTCCCTTCTGACAGCGACGATACCGCCGCAGTATTATTCGCGCTGGCCCAGCACGGTC
GTACACATCGCCCAGACTCCCTGATGCACTTCCGCCGTGATGGCTATTTTTCATGTTTTGGTGTCGAGCG
CACGCCATCAACCTCAACAAACGCGCATATACTGGAAGCGTTGGGACACCATGTTACAGTGCGCCCCGAC
GATGCTGGGCGTTATGGCGCCGAAATCCGTATGATTTCTGACTGGCTGCTGGATAATCAACTGCCAGATG
GCTCTTGGATGGATAAATGGCACGCGTCACCCTATTACGCCACCGCCTGCTGTGCCCTTGCTCTGGCCGA
ATTTGGCGGACCGAGCGCTCGTGCTGCAGTGGATCGTGCGGCAGCGTGGGCTCTGGAAACTCAACGTGCC
GATGGCAGCTGGGGTCGCTGGCAGGGCACAACAGAAGAAACCGCATACATGGTGCAGCTCTTGATGCGCA
CCCGCACGCCTGGTTCGCCAGGTACTGTGGCTAGATCGGCTGCGCGCGGCTGTGATGCCCTCCTGGCTCA
TGATGATCCGGCCTCGTACCCGGGCCTTTGGCATGATAAAGACATTTATGCCCCGGTAACGGTGATTCGA
GCGGCACGTTTAGCCGCGCTGGCTCTGGGAGGTGCAGAGTCTGCCGCGAGTGGTGGGGCGTAATAATTAT
GCCTTCCGCTAATCAACTCGGTACCAAATTCCAGAAAAGAGACGCTTTCGAGCGTCTTTTTTCGTTTTGG
TCCGTGGACAAGCACAGCATAGCCAAGTAATACGACTCACTATAGGGGAATTGTGAGCGGATAACAATTC
CCCTCTAGGTCCGAAGATACTTAGGGTGTCTCAAGGTGCGTACCTTGACTGATGAGTCCGAAAGGACGAA
ACACCCCTCTACAAATAATTTTGTTTAAGAATACACAAGAAGCTAGGGAGAATAACGATGCACTCTAAGG
AATTACAGGCTAAAATACGCCGACAGCTGCAGCGTGTGGAGCTCTCACCATCTTTGTATGATACCGCGTG
GGTTGCGATGGTCCCGGAGCGCAGTTCTAGTCAGGCTCCCTGCTACCCGCAGTGTATTGAATGGATTTTG
CAGAACCAGCATGACGACGGGAGCTGGGGTATTAACTCTTCGTCACTCTCTGTTAATAAAGATATCCTGC
TGTCTACGTTGGCGTGCGTCGTTGCGCTCAAGAAATGGAACGCAGGTAGTTATCACATTAAGAGAGGCCT
GAACTTTGTTGGACGCAACTTTAGCGTAGCTATGGACGTCCAAAATATTGCACCGGTTGGTTTCAATGTT
ACCTTCTCTGGTCTGATTACCTTGGCCTCCGGGATGGGTCTGCAGCTGCCGGTTTGGCAGACCGATATTG
ATGAAATTTTCCACCTTCGCAAAATTGAACTGGAACGAGATAGTGGCGGAACCATTTCAGCCCGCAAAGC
GTTTATGGCCTATGTGGCGGAGGGATTTGGTTCGTTACAGGACTGGGATCAGGTTATGGCATACCAACGC
AAAAACGGCTCCTTGTTTAATTCACCGTCCACCACCGCCGCTGCGGCTATACACACCTTCAATGATCGTA
CCCTTAATTATTTGGATAGCCTCACAAACAAATTTGGCGGTCCGGTTCCGGCAATGTACCCCCAGAATAT
TTACTCACAGCTCTGTACCGTGGACGCGCTGGAACGCACGGGTATCAGCCAGAAATTCGCGCGCGAAATC
AGAGACATCCTGGATACCACGTACCGCTCCTGGCTTCATAATGAAGAAGAAGTCATGTTAGATATTCCTA
CCTGCGCGATGGCCTTTCGTCTGCTCCGCACACACGGCTATGATATTACGAGTGATGAAATGGCGCACTT
TTCTGAACAGAGCTCTTTCGATGATAGCATCCACGGCTATCTGAATGACACCAAAACTTTGCTTGAACTG
TTCAAAACCTCGCAGATTCGTTTTTCTTGCGAAGATCTTGTGCTGGAAAACATTGGAACATGGTCAGCAA
AACTGCTGAAACAGCAACTGCTGTCAAACAAACTGAGCACATCAGCCCAGAGTGAGGTAGAATACGTACT
CAAGTTTCCGTTACATAGTACCCTGGACCGTCTGGAACACCGTCGCAACATTGAACAGTTTAAAGTTGAG
GGCTCCAAAGTATTAAAATCAGGTTATTGCGGTTCTCATTCGAACGAGGAAATTCTGGCACTGGCTGTAG
ATTATTTTCATTCATCTCAAAGCGTATACCAGCAGGAACTGAAATATTTTGAAAGCTGGGTCAAACAGTG
TCGTTTGGATGAGCTGAAATTCGCGCGCGTGATGCCGCTGATCGTTCATTTCAGCAGTGCGGCGACAATC
TTCGCGCCGGAATTGGCGGATGCACGAATGGTTCTGTCGCAGACCTGTATGTTAATTACGGTGTACGATG
ATTTCTTTGATTGCCCGGAGATCAGTCGCGAAGAGAAGGAGAACTATATAGCGTTAATTGAGAAATGGGA
CAATCACGCGGAAATCGGGTTTTGCAGCAAAAATGTAGAAATCGTTTTCTATGCGGTATACAACACGTAC
AAACAGATTGGTGAAAAAGCAGCGCTGAAACAGAACCGGTCCATTATGGATCAATTAGTGGAAGATCTGG
TGAGCAGTGCGAAAGCGATGATGGTTGAAGCAGATTGGACAGCCACGAAATATATCCCAGCGACAATGGA
AGAGTATATGTCAAACGCAGAGGTAAGTGGTGCGTTTGCCTCGTTTGTATGCCCACCTCTGTACTTTCTG
GGTCTGAAACTGTCCGAAGAGGACGTTAAAAGTCATGAGTATACGCAGCTTCTGAAGTTGACTAACGTGA
TTGGACGCTTACAGAACGACTCTCAGACCTATCGTAAAGAAATCCTGGCAGGTAAAGTGAATAGCGTGCT
TCTGCGCGCGCTGACCGATTCCGGGAATACTTCGCCGGAAAGTATTGAAGCAGCAAAAGAAATTGTCAAT
CGGGACGCGGAATCTAGCATGGTAGAAATGCGCTCGCTTGTGTTTTCGGAGGGCGGCCCGATTCCGCGGC
CTTGTAAAGACAGATTCTGGGAAATGTGCAAAATTGTTTTCTACTTCTATAGCGAGGACGACGCCTATCG
CACTCCTAAAGAAACGATGTCAAGCGCGCGTGCAGTTATTCTTGACCCGCTGCGACTGATACCGCCCCCG
TCCTGTCCGGAAACCTTATCTAGTTAATAAGCCTCGTTGCTCTTCATAAATCATCCCTATGACCCCTTCA
AAAAAAAAAAACACCCTAACGGGTGTTTTTTTTTTTTTTGGTCTGCCTCTCGCTGACGGTCACAATGCGC
TTACGAAAGTCTTCCTGTACTAGTAGCGGCCGCTGCAGTCCGGCAAAAAAGGGCAAGGTGTCACCACCCT
GCCCTTTTTCTTTAAAACCGAAAAGATTACTTCGCGTTATGCAGGCTTCCTCGCTCACTGACTCGCTGCG
CTCGGTCGTTCGGCTGCGGCGAGCGGTATCAGCTCACTCAAAGGCGGTAATGACAGTAAGACGGGTAAGC
CTGTTGATGATACCGCTGCCTTACTGGGTGCATTAGCCAGTCTGAATGACCTGTCACGGGATAATCCGAA
GTGGTCAGACTGGAAAATCAGAGGGCAGGAACTGCTGAACAGCAAAAAGTCAGATAGCACCACATAGCAG
ACCCGCCATAAAACGCCCTGAGAAGCCCGTGACGGGCTTTTCTTGTATTATGGGTAGTTTCCTTGCATGA
ATCCATAAAAGGCGCCTGTAGTGCCATTTACCCCCATTCACTGCCAGAGCCGTGAGCGCAGCGAACTGAA
TGTCACGAAAAAGACAGCGACTCAGGTGCCTGATGGTCGGAGACAAAAGGAATATTCAGCGATTTGCCCG
AGCTTGCGAGGGTGCTACTTAAGCCTTTAGGGTTTTAAGGTCTGTTTTGTAGAGGAGCAAACAGCGTTTG
CGACATCCTTTTGTAATACTGCGGAACTGACTAAAGTAGTGAGTTATACACAGGGCTGGGATCTATTCTT
TTTATCTTTTTTTATTCTTTCTTTATTCTATAAATTATAACCACTTGAATATAAACAAAAAAAACACACA
AAGGTCTAGCGGAATTTACAGAGGGTCTAGCAGAATTTACAAGTTTTCCAGCAAAGGTCTAGCAGAATTT
ACAGATACCCACAACTCAAAGGAAAAGGACTAGTAATTATCATTGACTAGCCCATCTCAATTGGTATAGT
GATTAAAATCACCTAGACCAATTGAGATGTATGTCTGAATTAGTTGTTTTCAAAGCAAATGAACTAGCGA
TTAGTCGCTATGACTTAACGGAGCATGAAACCAAGCTAATTTTATGCTGTGTGGCACTACTCAACCCCAC
GATTGAAAACCCTACAAGGAAAGAACGGACGGTATCGTTCACTTATAACCAATACGCTCAGATGATGAAC
ATCAGTAGGGAAAATGCTTATGGTGTATTAGCTAAAGCAACCAGAGAGCTGATGACGAGAACTGTGGAAA
TCAGGAATCCTTTGGTTAAAGGCTTTTGGATTTTCCAGTGGACAAACTATGCCAAGTTCTCAAGCGAAAA
ATTAGAATTAGTTTTTAGTGAAGAGATATTGCCTTATCTTTTCCAGTTAAAAAAATTCATAAAATATAAT
CTGGAACATGTTAAGTCTTTTGAAAACAAATACTCTATGAGGATTTATGAGTGGTTATTAAAAGAACTAA
CACAAAAGAAAACTCACAAGGCAAATATAGAGATTAGCCTTGATGAATTTAAGTTCATGTTAATGCTTGA
AAATAACTACCATGAGTTTAAAAGGCTTAACCAATGGGTTTTGAAACCAATAAGTAAAGATTTAAACACT
TACAGCAATATGAAATTGGTGGTTGATAAGCGAGGCCGCCCGACTGATACGTTGATTTTCCAAGTTGAAC
TAGATAGACAAATGGATCTCGTAACCGAACTTGAGAACAACCAGATAAAAATGAATGGTGACAAAATACC
AACAACCATTACATCAGATTCCTACCTACATAACGGACTAAGAAAAACACTACACGATGCTTTAACTGCA
AAAATTCAGCTCACCAGTTTTGAGGCAAAATTTTTGAGTGACATGCAAAGTAAGTATGATCTCAATGGTT
CGTTCTCATGGCTCACGCAAAAACAACGAACCACACTAGAGAACATACTGGCTAAATACGGAAGGATCTG
AGGTTCTTATGGCTCTTGTATCTATCAGTGAAGCATCAAGACTAACAAACAAAAGTAGAACAACTGTTCA
CCGTTACATATCAAAGGGAAAACTGTCCATATGCACAGATGAAAACGGTGTAAAAAAGATAGATACATCA
GAGCTTTTACGAGTTTTTGGTGCATTCAAAGCTGTTCACCATGAACAGATCGACAATGTAACAGATGAAC
AGCATGTAACACCTAATAGAACAGGTGAAACCAGTAAAACAAAGCAACTAGAACATGAAATTGAACACCT
GAGACAACTTGTTACAGCTCAACAGTCACACATAGACAGCCTGAAACAGGCGATGCTGCTTATCGAATCA
AAGCTGCCGACAACACGGGAGCCAGTGACGCCTCCCGTGGGGAAAAAATCATGGCAATTCTGGAAGAAAT
AGCGCTTTCAGCCGGCAAACCGGCTGAAGCCGGATCTGCGATTCTGATAACAAACTAGCAACACCAGAAC
AGCCCGTTTGCGGGCAGCAAAACCCGTACCGATTATCAAAAAGGATCTTCACCTAGATCCTTTTAAATTA
AAAATGAAGTTTTAAATCAATCTAAAGTATATATGAGTAAACTTGGTCTGACAGTTACCAATGCTTAATC
AGTGAGGCACCTATCTCAGCGATCTGTCTATTTCGTTCATCCATAGTTGCCTGACTCCCCGTCGTGTAGA
TAACTACGATACGGGAGGGCTTACCATCTGGCCCCAGTGCTGCAATGATACCGCGAGAACCACGCTCACC
GGCTCCAGATTTATCAGCAATAAACCAGCCAGCCGGAAGGGCCGAGCGCAGAAGTGGTCCTGCAACTTTA
TCCGCCTCCATCCAGTCTATTAATTGTTGCCGGGAAGCTAGAGTAAGTAGTTCGCCAGTTAATAGTTTGC
GCAACGTTGTTGCCATTGCTACAGGCATCGTGGTGTCACGCTCGTCGTTTGGTATGGCTTCATTCAGCTC
CGGTTCCCAACGATCAAGGCGAGTTACATGATCCCCCATGTTGTGCAAAAAAGCGGTTAGCTCCTTCGGT
CCTCCGATCGTTGTCAGAAGTAAGTTGGCCGCAGTGTTATCACTCATGGTTATGGCAGCACTGCATAATT
CTCTTACTGTCATGCCATCCGTAAGATGCTTTTCTGTGACTGGTGAGTACTCAACCAAGTCATTCTGAGA
ATAGTGTATGCGGCGACCGAGTTGCTCTTGCCCGGCGTCAATACGGGATAATACCGCGCCACATAGCAGA
ACTTTAAAAGTGCTCATCATTGGAAAACGTTCTTCGGGGCGAAAACTCTCAAGGATCTTACCGCTGTTGA
GATCCAGTTCGATATAACCCACTCGTGCACCCAACTGATCTTCAGCATCTTTTACTTTCACCAGCGTTTC
TGGGTGAGCAAAAACAGGAAGGCAAAATGCCGCAAAAAAGGGAATAAGGGCGACACGGAAATGTTGAATA
CTCATACTCTTCCTTTTTCAATATTATTGAAGCATTTATCAGGGTTATTGTCTCATGAGCGGATACATAT
TTGAATGTATTTAGAAAAATAAACAAATAGGGGTTC
Features (pLannotate 1.2.2; 17 found; start..end, strand, type, name):
     94..137     -  terminator     bacterial terminator: putative bacterial transcription terminator
    140..161     +  misc_feature   BioBrick prefix: BioBrick prefix for parts that do not start with "ATG"
    209..227     +  promoter       T7 promoter: promoter for bacteriophage T7 RNA polymerase
    228..252     +  protein_bind   lac operator: The lac repressor binds to the lac operator to inhibit transcription in E. coli. This inhibition can be relieved by adding lactose or isopropyl-β-D-thiogalactopyranoside (IPTG). lac repressor encoded by lacI
   1790..1808    +  promoter       T7 promoter: promoter for bacteriophage T7 RNA polymerase
   1809..1833    +  protein_bind   lac operator: The lac repressor binds to the lac operator to inhibit transcription in E. coli. This inhibition can be relieved by adding lactose or isopropyl-β-D-thiogalactopyranoside (IPTG). lac repressor encoded by lacI
   1853..1908    +  ncRNA          Hammerhead 3: Accession: RF00008 - Hammerhead ribozyme (type III)
   3668..3686    +  promoter       T7 promoter: promoter for bacteriophage T7 RNA polymerase
   3687..3711    +  protein_bind   lac operator: The lac repressor binds to the lac operator to inhibit transcription in E. coli. This inhibition can be relieved by adding lactose or isopropyl-β-D-thiogalactopyranoside (IPTG). lac repressor encoded by lacI
   3732..3786    +  ncRNA          Hammerhead 3 (fragment): Accession: RF00008 - Hammerhead ribozyme (type III)
   3838..6114    +  CDS            KSL10 (fragment): KSL10_ORYSJ - Also known as KS10 From Oryza sativa subsp. japonica (Rice).
   6248..6268    +  misc_feature   BioBrick suffix: universal suffix for all parts
   6269..6326    +  terminator     his operon terminator: This putative transcriptin terminator from the E. coli his operon has a 2-bp deletion introduced during synthesis. Its efficiency has not been determined.
   6901..7123    +  rep_origin     pSC101 ori: low-copy replication origin that requires the Rep101 protein
   7171..8121    +  CDS            Rep101: RepA protein needed for replication with the pSC101 origin; rep101
   8735..9595    -  CDS            AmpR: β-lactamase; bla; confers resistance to ampicillin, carbenicillin, and related antibiotics
   9596..4       -  promoter       AmpR promoter (across the origin): bla
