[The description below was written by a language model from this plasmid's Addgene catalogue record and pLannotate feature annotations shown in this document.]
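Description:
pLRD15 is a low-copy bacterial expression plasmid built on the pLRD backbone for producing the diterpene ent-sandaracopimaradiene in the engineered E. coli strain MEV20. It replicates from the pSC101 origin with its cognate Rep101 (RepA) initiator protein, which accounts for the low copy number, and is selected with ampicillin through a β-lactamase gene driven by its own promoter. The sequenced record is about 9.7 kb.

The payload lies between BioBrick prefix and suffix sequences, bounded by bacterial terminators, including a his operon terminator downstream. The catalogue lists three inserts: tHMGR from Saccharomyces cerevisiae (conventionally a truncated HMG-CoA reductase used to boost mevalonate pathway flux), ptmT2 from Streptomyces platensis, and osKSL10 from Oryza sativa subsp. japonica. The annotation shows three successive T7 promoter–lac operator units, consistent with one unit per gene, so expression would depend on T7 RNA polymerase in the host and be inducible with IPTG through relief of lac repressor binding; no lacI gene is annotated on the plasmid. Hammerhead ribozyme sequences follow the second and third promoters, probably acting as self-cleaving insulators that standardise the 5′ end of each transcript. Only the KSL10 coding sequence was recognised by the automated annotation, downstream of the third promoter; the tHMGR and ptmT2 reading frames are not annotated, and their placement after the first two promoters is inferred from spacing rather than stated. In general terms, ptmT2 is known as an ent-copalyl diphosphate synthase and KSL10 as the rice kaurene synthase-like enzyme that converts this intermediate to ent-sandaracopimaradiene. This matches the stated purpose of supplying a terpenoid scaffold in a strain designed for screening terpenoids and cytochrome P450 modifications.
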