Addgene plasmid #208267: pLRD15
Purpose: Production of ent-sandaracopimaradiene in E. coli MEV20
Depositing lab: Christopher Voigt. Depositing organization: Massachusetts Institute of Technology. Publication: Design of a redox-proficient Escherichia coli for screening terpenoids and modifying cytochrome P450s. Lin GM, Voigt CA. Nature Catalysis. 6, 1016–1029 (2023). https://doi.org/10.1038/s41929-023-01049-5.
Backbone
  Vector backbone: pLRD
  Vector type: Bacterial Expression
Growth in bacteria
  Bacterial resistance: Ampicillin, 100 μg/mL
  Growth temperature: 37°C
  Growth strain: DH5alpha
  Copy number: Low Copy
Gene/Insert 1
  Gene/Insert name: tHMGR
  Species: Saccharomyces cerevisiae
  Cloning method: Restriction Enzyme; 5′ cloning site unknown (unknown if destroyed)
Gene/Insert 2
  Gene/Insert name: ptmT2
  Species: Streptomyces platensis
Gene/Insert 3
  Gene/Insert name: osKSL10
  Species: Oryza sativa subsp. Japonica
Terms and licenses: Academic/Nonprofit Terms; Industry Terms: Not Available to Industry
How to cite: pLRD15 was a gift from Christopher Voigt (Addgene plasmid # 208267 ; http://n2t.net/addgene:208267 ; RRID:Addgene_208267)
